>Addgene plasmid #181790 | pShHELIX(Cas12k-TniQ)-sgRNA_entry (CJT111) | addgene full sequence | sequence record 354811 | Addgene NGS Result
CTGTGGTATTCACTGTTGGCACGACAACACCTTTATCGCGCCAATACTGTAGCTGACGACGCGAACAATT
AGTGATTTGAGCCGCTTCTGTGCTTGTGTAGAATTTTCCTTCCATAGAAATCATCCTACAGAAGTAGTTT
TTTAAATTTACATTTTTTAAAAGCACATTATGTATTCATGTGATATTATTTTTTCATGAGTCAAATAACT
ATTCAAGCTCGACTTATTTCCTTTGAATCAAACCGCCAACAACTCTGGAAGTTGATGGCAGATTTAAACA
CGCCGTTAATTAACGAACTGCTTTGCCAGTTAGGTCAACACCCCGACTTCGAGAAGTGGCAACAAAAGGG
TAAACTCCCGTCTACCGTTGTGAGCCAGTTATGTCAACCTCTCAAAACTGACCCTCGCTTTGCAGGTCAG
CCCAGCCGTTTATATATGTCGGCAATTCATATTGTGGACTACATCTACAAGTCCTGGCTGGCTATACAGA
AACGGCTTCAACAGCAGCTAGATGGAAAGACGCGCTGGCTAGAAATGCTCAATAGCGATGCTGAATTAGT
AGAACTTAGTGGTGACACTTTAGAGGCTATTCGTGTCAAAGCTGCTGAAATTTTGGCAATAGCTATGCCA
GCATCTGAGTCAGATAGCGCTTCACCTAAAGGGAAAAAAGGTAAAAAGGAGAAAAAACCCTCATCTTCTA
GCCCTAAGCGTAGTTTATCCAAGACATTATTTGACGCTTACCAAGAAACGGAAGATATCAAGAGCCGTAG
CGCCATCAGCTACCTGTTAAAAAATGGCTGCAAACTTACTGACAAAGAAGAAGATTCAGAAAAATTTGCT
AAACGTCGTCGTCAAGTTGAAATCCAAATTCAAAGGCTTACCGAAAAGTTAATAAGTCGGATGCCTAAAG
GTCGAGATTTGACCAATGCTAAATGGTTGGAGACACTCTTGACTGCTACAACCACTGTTGCTGAAGACAA
CGCCCAAGCCAAACGCTGGCAGGATATTCTGTTAACTCGATCAAGTTCTCTCCCATTCCCCCTTGTTTTT
GAAACCAACGAGGATATGGTTTGGTCAAAGAATCAAAAGGGTAGGCTGTGTGTTCACTTCAATGGCTTAA
GCGATTTAATTTTTGAGGTGTACTGCGGCAATCGTCAACTTCACTGGTTTCAACGCTTCCTAGAAGACCA
ACAGACTAAACGCAAAAGCAAAAATCAGCATTCTAGCGGCTTGTTCACACTCAGAAATGGTCATCTAGTT
TGGCTTGAAGGTGAGGGTAAAGGGGAACCTTGGAATCTTCACCACTTGACCCTTTACTGCTGTGTTGACA
ATCGCTTGTGGACAGAGGAGGGAACAGAAATCGTTCGCCAAGAGAAAGCAGATGAAATTACTAAATTCAT
CACAAACATGAAGAAGAAAAGCGATCTAAGCGATACACAGCAAGCTTTGATTCAACGTAAACAATCAACA
CTTACTCGAATAAACAATTCCTTTGAGCGTCCTAGCCAACCCCTTTATCAAGGTCAATCACACATTTTGG
TTGGAGTAAGCCTGGGACTAGAAAAACCTGCCACAGTAGCAGTAGTAGATGCGATCGCCAACAAAGTCTT
GGCTTACCGGAGTATTAAACAATTACTTGGCGACAATTACGAACTGCTAAATCGCCAGAGACGACAACAG
CAGTACCTATCTCACGAACGCCACAAAGCACAAAAAAACTTCTCTCCCAATCAATTTGGAGCATCTGAGT
TAGGGCAACATATAGACAGATTATTAGCTAAAGCAATTGTAGCGTTAGCGAGAACCTACAAAGCTGGCAG
TATTGTCTTGCCCAAGTTAGGGGATATGCGGGAGGTTGTCCAAAGTGAAATTCAAGCTATAGCAGAACAA
AAATTTCCCGGTTATATTGAAGGTCAGCAAAAATATGCCAAACAGTACCGGGTTAATGTTCATCGGTGGA
GCTACGGCAGATTAATTCAAAGCATTCAAAGTAAAGCAGCTCAAACAGGAATTGTGATTGAGGAGGGAAA
ACAACCTATTCGAGGTAGTCCCCACGACAAAGCAAAGGAATTAGCACTTTCTGCTTACAATCTCCGCCTA
ACTAGGCGAAGTAGCGGCAGCGAGACTCCCGGGACCTCAGAGTCCGCCACACCCGAAAGTGGGAGCATAG
AAGCACCAGATGTTAAACCTTGGCTATTCTTGATTAAACCCTATGAAGGGGAAAGCCTGAGCCACTTTCT
TGGCAGGTTCAGACGTGCCAACCATTTATCCGCAAGTGGATTGGGTACTTTGGCAGGAATTGGTGCTATA
GTGGCACGTTGGGAAAGATTTCATTTTAATCCTCGCCCTAGTCAGCAAGAATTGGAAGCGATCGCATCTG
TAGTAGAAGTGGATGCTCAAAGGTTAGCCCAGATGTTACCGCCTGCTGGAGTGGGAATGCAGCATGAGCC
AATTCGCTTGTGTGGGGCTTGTTATGCCGAGTCGCCTTGTCACCGAATTGAATGGCAGTACAAGTCGGTG
TGGAAGTGCGATCGCCATCAACTCAAGATTTTAGCAAAGTGTCCAAACTGTCAAGCACCTTTTAAAATGC
CTGCGCTGTGGGAGGATGGGTGCTGTCACAGATGTAGGATGCCGTTTGCAGAAATGGCAAAGCTACAGAA
GGTTTGAGTAAGGATCTCCAGGCATCAAATAAAACGAAAGGCTCAGTCGAAAGACTGGGCCTTTCGTTTT
ATCTGTTGTTTGTCGGTGAACGCTCTCTACTAGAGAGACCCTGACAGCTAGCTCAGTCCTAGGTATAATG
CTAGCATATTAATAGCGCCGCAATTCATGCTGCTTGCAGCCTCTGAATTTTGTTAAATGAGGGTTAGTTT
GACTGTATAAATACAGTCTTGCTTTCTGACCCTGGTAGCTGCTCACCCTGATGCTGCTGTCAATAGACAG
GATAGGTGCGCTCCCAGCAATAAGGGCGCGGATGTACTGCTGTAGTGGCTACTGAATCACCCCCGATCAA
GGGGGAACCCTAAATGGGTTGAAAGGAAGAGCGAGATCTCGAGCTCTTCGGCTCACCTTCGGGTGGGCCT
TTCTGCGCAGGTGGCACTTTTCGGGGAAATGTGCGCGGAACCCCTATTTGTTTATTTTTCTAAATACATT
CAAATATGTATCCGCTCATGAGACAATAACCCTGATAAATGCTTCAATAATATTGAAAAAGGAAGAGTAT
GAGTATTCAACATTTCCGTGTCGCCCTTATTCCCTTTTTTGCGGCATTTTGCCTTCCTGTTTTTGCTCAC
CCAGAAACGCTGGTGAAAGTAAAAGATGCTGAAGATCAGTTGGGTGCACGAGTGGGTTACATCGAACTGG
ATCTCAACAGCGGTAAGATCCTTGAGAGTTTTCGCCCCGAAGAACGTTTTCCAATGATGAGCACTTTTAA
AGTTCTGCTATGTGGCGCGGTATTATCCCGTATTGACGCCGGGCAAGAGCAACTCGGTCGCCGCATACAC
TATTCTCAGAATGACTTGGTTGAGTACTCACCAGTCACAGAAAAGCATCTTACGGATGGCATGACAGTAA
GAGAATTATGCAGTGCTGCCATAACCATGAGTGATAACACTGCGGCCAACTTACTTCTGACAACGATCGG
AGGACCGAAGGAGCTAACCGCTTTTTTGCACAACATGGGGGATCATGTAACTCGCCTTGATCGTTGGGAA
CCGGAGCTGAATGAAGCCATACCAAACGACGAGCGTGACACCACGATGCCTGTAGCAATGGCAACAACGT
TGCGCAAACTATTAACTGGCGAACTACTTACTCTAGCTTCCCGGCAACAATTAATAGACTGGATGGAGGC
GGATAAAGTTGCAGGACCACTTCTGCGCTCGGCCCTTCCGGCTGGCTGGTTTATTGCTGATAAATCTGGA
GCCGGTGAGCGTGGGTCTCGCGGTATCATTGCAGCACTGGGGCCAGATGGTAAGCCCTCCCGTATCGTAG
TTATCTACACGACGGGGAGTCAGGCAACTATGGATGAACGAAATAGACAGATCGCTGAGATAGGTGCCTC
ACTGATTAAGCATTGGTAACTGTCAGACCAAGTTTACTCATATATACTTTAGATTGATTTAAAACTTCAT
TTTTAATTTAAAAGGATCTAGGTGAAGATCCTTTTTGATAATCTCATGACCAAAATCCCTTAACGTGAGT
TTTCGTTCCACTGAGCGTCAGACCCCGTAGAAAAGATCAAAGGATCTTCTTGAGATCCTTTTTTTCTGCG
CGTAATCTGCTGCTTGCAAACAAAAAAACCACCGCTACCAGCGGTGGTTTGTTTGCCGGATCAAGAGCTA
CCAACTCTTTTTCCGAAGGTAACTGGCTTCAGCAGAGCGCAGATACCAAATACTGTTCTTCTAGTGTAGC
CGTAGTTAGGCCACCACTTCAAGAACTCTGTAGCACCGCCTACATACCTCGCTCTGCTAATCCTGTTACC
AGTGGCTGCTGCCAGTGGCGATAAGTCGTGTCTTACCGGGTTGGACTCAAGACGATAGTTACCGGATAAG
GCGCAGCGGTCGGGCTGAACGGGGGGTTCGTGCACACAGCCCAGCTTGGAGCGAACGACCTACACCGAAC
TGAGATACCTACAGCGTGAGCTATGAGAAAGCGCCACGCTTCCCGAAGGGAGAAAGGCGGACAGGTATCC
GGTAAGCGGCAGGGTCGGAACAGGAGAGCGCACGAGGGAGCTTCCAGGGGGAAACGCCTGGTATCTTTAT
AGTCCTGTCGGGTTTCGCCACCTCTGACTTGAGCGTCGATTTTTGTGATGCTCGTCAGGGGGGCGGAGCC
TATGGAAAAACGCCAGCAACGCGGCCTTTTTACGGTTCCTGGCCTTTTGCTGGCCTTTTGCTCAACGCCA
AGCTCCAAAACGATCTCAAGAAGATCATCTTATTAATTTTACACTTTATGCTTCCGGCTCGTATGTTGAA
AGAGGAGAAAGGATCTATGGGCAGCGATTTAACATACGCATATCTAGTAGGCCTGTTTGAGGGTGATGGT
TATTTTTCCATTACGAAAAAAGGTAAATACCTTACCTATGAGCTGGGGATCGAGCTGAGCATCAAGGACG
TGCAGCTGATCTATAAAATCAAGAAGATTCTGGGCATCGGCATTGTAAGCTTCCGTAAACGCAATGAAAT
TGAGATGGTGGCGCTGCGCATTCGCGATAAGAACCACCTGAAAAGCAAAATTTTGCCAATCTTCGAGAAA
TACCCGATGTTTTCTAACAAACAATACGACTATCTGCGTTTCCGCAACGCTTTGCTGAGCGGTATTATCT
CCCTGGAAGATCTGCCGGATTACACGCGTTCTGATGAACCGCTGAACAGCATTGAGAGCATCATTAACAC
CAGCTATTTCAGTGCGTGGCTGGTTGGTTTTATCGAGGCTGAAGGCTGCTTTTCCGTGTACAAGTTAAAC
AAGGATGACGACTACTTGATCGCGAGCTTCGACATTGCGCAACGTGACGGCGACATCCTCATCTCGGCCA
TTCGTAAGTACTTGTCATTCACCACTAAAGTTTACTTAGATAAAACCAATTGTAGCAAGTTGAAGGTCAC
CTCTGTTCGTTCCGTGGAAAACATTATCAAATTCCTGCAAAACGCACCGGTTAAATTGTTGGGTAATATG
AAACTGCAGTATAAGCTGTGGCTGAAGCAGCTGAGAAAGATTTCTCGTTACAGCGAAAAGATCAAGATCC
CGAGCAATTATAGCGGCAGCGAGACTCCCGGGACCTCAGAGTCCGCCACACCCGAAAGTGGGAGCAACAG
TCAGCAAAATCCTGATTTAGCTGTTCATCCCTTGGCAATTCCTATGGAAGGCTTACTAGGAGAAAGTGCT
ACAACTCTTGAGAAGAATGTAATTGCCACACAACTCTCAGAGGAAGCCCAAGTAAAGCTAGAGGTAATCC
AAAGTTTACTGGAACCCTGCGATCGCACAACTTATGGGCAAAAGTTGCGGGAAGCAGCAGAGAAACTAAA
TGTATCGTTGCGAACGGTACAAAGGTTGGTGAAAAACTGGGAACAAGATGGCTTAGTCGGACTCACTCAA
ACAAGTAGGGCTGATAAAGGAAAACACCGCATTGGTGAGTTTTGGGAAAACTTCATTACCAAAACCTACA
AGGAGGGTAACAAGGGAAGTAAACGTATGACCCCTAAACAAGTTGCTCTCAGAGTCGAGGCTAAAGCCCG
TGAATTAAAAGACTCTAAGCCGCCCAATTACAAAACCGTGTTACGGGTATTAGCACCCATTTTGGAAAAG
CAACAAAAAGCCAAGAGTATCCGCAGTCCTGGTTGGAGAGGAACTACGCTTTCGGTTAAAACCCGTGAAG
GAAAAGATTTATCGGTTGATTACAGTAACCATGTTTGGCAATGTGACCATACCCGCGTGGATGTGTTGCT
GGTAGATCAACATGGTGAAATTTTAAGTCGTCCCTGGCTAACAACAGTAATTGATACTTACTCTCGTTGC
ATTATGGGTATCAACTTGGGCTTTGATGCACCCAGTTCTGGGGTAGTAGCATTAGCGTTACGCCATGCAA
TTCTACCAAAGCGTTACGGTTCCGAGTACAAACTGCATTGTGAGTGGGGAACCTATGGAAAACCAGAACA
TTTTTATACTGATGGCGGTAAAGACTTTCGCTCTAACCACTTGAGTCAGATTGGGGCGCAATTGGGATTT
GTCTGTCATTTACGCGATCGCCCTTCTGAAGGTGGAGTAGTAGAACGTCCCTTCAAAACATTAAATGACC
AACTATTTTCAACGCTTCCTGGGTACACCGGATCTAATGTGCAGGAACGCCCAGAAGATGCAGAGAAGGA
CGCAAGACTTACTTTGCGAGAACTAGAACAGTTACTTGTGCGTTACATCGTAGATCGTTACAACCAAAGT
ATTGATGCGCGGATGGGCGACCAAACGCGCTTTGAGCGTTGGGAAGCAGGATTGCCTACAGTGCCAGTAC
CAATACCAGAACGAGATTTGGATATTTGTTTAATGAAGCAGTCACGGCGCACTGTGCAAAGAGGTGGTTG
TTTGCAGTTTCAGAATTTAATGTATCGGGGGGAATATTTGGCAGGTTATGCCGGAGAAACTGTCAACTTA
AGGTTTGACCCCAGAGACATTACAACAATTTTGGTTTATCGCCAGGAAAACAATCAGGAAGTATTTCTGA
CTCGCGCTCACGCTCAAGGTTTGGAGACAGAGCAACTGGCATTAGATGAGGCTGAGGCAGCAAGTCGCAG
ACTCCGTACCGCAGGGAAAACTATCAGTAACCAATCATTATTGCAAGAAGTTGTTGACCGCGATGCTCTT
GTCGCTACCAAGAAAAGCCGTAAGGAGCGTCAAAAATTGGAACAGACTGTTTTGCGATCTGCTGCTGTTG
ATGAAAGTAATAGAGAATCCTTGCCTTCTCAAATAGTTGAACCAGATGAAGTGGAATCTACAGAAACGGT
TCACTCTCAATACGAAGACATTGAGGTGTGGGACTATGAACAACTTCGTGAAGAATATGGGTTTTAAACA
ATGACAGAAGCTCAGGCGATCGCCAAGCAGTTGGGTGGGGTAAAACCGGATGATGAGTGGTTACAAGCTG
AAATTGCTCGTCTCAAGGGTAAGAGCATTGTGCCTTTACAGCAGGTAAAAACTCTCCATGATTGGTTAGA
TGGCAAGCGCAAGGCAAGAAAATCTTGCCGAGTAGTTGGGGAATCGAGAACTGGCAAGACAGTTGCTTGT
GATGCCTACAGATACAGGCACAAACCTCAGCAGGAAGCTGGACGACCTCCAACTGTGCCTGTCGTTTATA
TTCGACCTCACCAAAAATGTGGCCCCAAGGATTTGTTTAAAAAGATTACTGAGTACCTCAAGTATCGGGT
AACAAAAGGGACTGTATCTGATTTTCGAGATAGGACGATAGAAGTACTCAAGGGTTGTGGCGTAGAGATG
CTAATTATTGATGAAGCTGACCGTCTCAAGCCTGAAACTTTTGCTGATGTGCGAGATATTGCCGAAGATT
TAGGAATTGCTGTGGTACTGGTAGGAACAGACCGTTTGGATGCGGTAATTAAGCGGGATGAGCAGGTTCT
CGAACGCTTTCGGGCGCATCTTCGCTTTGGTAAATTGTCGGGAGAGGATTTTAAGAACACCGTAGAAATG
TGGGAACAAATGGTTTTGAAACTGCCAGTATCTTCTAATCTAAAGAGCAAGGAGATGCTACGGATTCTCA
CGTCAGCAACTGAAGGCTACATTGGTCGCCTTGATGAGATTCTTAGGGAAGCTGCAATTCGTTCCTTATC
AAGAGGATTGAAGAAGATTGACAAGGCTGTTTTACAGGAAGTAGCTAAGGAGTACAAATGACTGCAGTGA
TAAAACCAGAAAAAGGTGTGAAATTAACTAAGTCCCTGAATTGATCTGGTTGTCCAAAAAATTTGTGCGA
TCGCATGGCAAGATTATTCCTACTATTGATGTGGCGTGAGTCGGATAACTTGCTCTAATGGGATCCCGGT
TAATACCAATAGATCAGATATGAGTAATAAACATTACGACCTTTAC
Features (pLannotate 1.2.2; 10 found; start..end, strand, type, name):
   2112..2160    +  CDS            ABE(7.10) (fragment): adenine base editor comprising wild-type E. coli TadA fused to the evolved TadA*(7.10) mutant (Gaudelli et al., 2017)
   2686..2757    +  terminator     rrnB T1 terminator: transcription terminator T1 from the E. coli rrnB gene
   2772..2805    +  promoter       J23119 promoter: bacterial promoter (Registry of Standard Biological Parts BBa J23119)
   3060..3087    +  terminator     T7Te terminator: phage T7 early transcription terminator
   3114..3218    +  promoter       AmpR promoter: bla
   3219..4079    +  CDS            AmpR: β-lactamase; bla; confers resistance to ampicillin, carbenicillin, and related antibiotics
   4250..4838    +  rep_origin     ori: high-copy-number ColE1/pMB1/pBR322/pUC origin of replication
   4938..4968    +  promoter       lac promoter: promoter for the E. coli lac operon
   4996..5751    +  CDS            I-AniI (fragment): ANI1_EMEND - Experimental evidence at protein level: Swiss-Prot protein existence level 1. Mitochondrial DNA endonuclease and mRNA maturase involved in intron homing and required for splicing of the cytochrome b (cobA) gene intron, containing its own coding sequence. The protein stimulates the intrinsic ribozyme activity of the intron through binding to and stabilizing specific secondary and tertiary structure elements in the RNA. As an endonuclease it introduces a specific double-strand break at the junction of the two exons the cobA gene and thus mediates the insertion of an intron, containi
   5751..5799    +  CDS            ABE(7.10) (fragment): adenine base editor comprising wild-type E. coli TadA fused to the evolved TadA*(7.10) mutant (Gaudelli et al., 2017)
