[The description below was written by a language model from this plasmid's Addgene catalogue record and pLannotate feature annotations shown in this document.]
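Description:
pShHELIX(Cas12k-TniQ)-sgRNA_entry (CJT111) is a high-copy bacterial expression plasmid built on pUC19. It is maintained in E. coli through the ColE1/pUC-type origin and selected with ampicillin via the bla (AmpR) gene and its native promoter. It carries the protein and guide RNA components of ShHELIX, an engineered type V-K CRISPR-associated transposase system, condensed into three synthetic coding units: nAniI-ShTnsB, ShTnsC and a ShCas12k-ShTniQ fusion. nAniI is a variant of the I-AniI homing endonuclease carrying the K227M, F80K and L232K substitutions, fused to the TnsB transposase. The associated publication concerns precise cut-and-paste DNA insertion by such transposases.

The record lists two promoters, Lac and J23119. In the feature table, the lac promoter sits immediately upstream of the I-AniI coding region, consistent with it driving the protein components. An rrnB T1 terminator lies just before the constitutive J23119 promoter, which is followed by a T7Te terminator, so this segment evidently forms the sgRNA cassette. The cassette is an entry site: new spacer sequences are introduced by Golden Gate assembly using SapI sites.

The automated annotation is incomplete. It does not label TnsB, TnsC, Cas12k, TniQ or the sgRNA scaffold. Its two short "ABE(7.10)" fragments, one directly after I-AniI, most likely reflect flexible linker sequences shared with base editor constructs rather than any deaminase. The transposon donor is not among the recorded components. The plasmid serves as the effector and guide vector for RNA-guided DNA insertion experiments in bacteria.
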