Addgene plasmid #181790: pShHELIX(Cas12k-TniQ)-sgRNA_entry (CJT111)
Purpose: Expresses 3-component ShHELIX containing a Cas12k-TniQ fusion. New sgRNA spacer sequences can be added using Golden Gate assembly (via SapI sites).
Depositing lab: Benjamin Kleinstiver. Depositing organization: Massachusetts General Hospital. Publication: Precise cut-and-paste DNA insertion using engineered type V-K CRISPR-associated transposases. Tou CJ, Orr B, Kleinstiver BP. Nat Biotechnol. 2023 Jan 2. doi: 10.1038/s41587-022-01574-x. PubMed 36593413.
Backbone
  Vector backbone: pUC19
  Vector type: Bacterial Expression
Growth in bacteria
  Bacterial resistance: Ampicillin, 100 μg/mL
  Growth temperature: 37°C
  Growth strain: DH5alpha
  Copy number: High Copy
Gene/Insert
  Gene/Insert name: nAniI-ShTnsB, ShTnsC, ShCas12k-ShTniQ
  Species: Synthetic
  Mutation: nAniI = K227M, F80K, L232K
  Promoter: Lac and J23119
  Cloning method: Gibson Cloning
  Sequencing primers: 5′ ACGCCAAGCTCCAAAACGATCTCA; 3′ gctagcattatacctaggactgagc
Terms and licenses: Academic/Nonprofit Terms; Industry Terms: Not Available to Industry
Depositor comments: Please visit https://www.biorxiv.org/content/10.1101/2022.01.07.475005v1 for bioRxiv preprint.
How to cite: pShHELIX(Cas12k-TniQ)-sgRNA_entry (CJT111) was a gift from Benjamin Kleinstiver (Addgene plasmid # 181790 ; http://n2t.net/addgene:181790 ; RRID:Addgene_181790)
